Addgene plasmid #48614: pFUSB4_TTCG
Depositing lab: Stephen Ekker. Depositing organization: Mayo Foundation for Medical Education and Research. Publication: High Efficiency In Vivo Genome Engineering with a Simplified 15-RVD GoldyTALEN Design. Ma AC, Lee HB, Clark KJ, Ekker SC. PLoS One. 2013 May 29;8(5):e65259. doi: 10.1371/journal.pone.0065259. Print 2013. PubMed 23734242.
Backbone
  Vector backbone: pFUS_B4
  Vector type: Mammalian Expression, TALEN
Growth in bacteria
  Bacterial resistance: Spectinomycin, 50 μg/mL
  Growth temperature: 37°C
  Growth strain: Top10
  Copy number: Unknown
Gene/Insert
  Gene/Insert name: RVD sequence: NG NG HD NN
  Species: Synthetic
  Cloning method: Unknown
  Sequencing primers: 5′ ttgatgcctggcagttccct; 3′ cgaaccgaacaggcttatgt
Terms and licenses: Academic/Nonprofit Terms; Industry Terms: Not Available to Industry
Depositor comments: Plasmid was created using Golden Gate cloning.
How to cite: pFUSB4_TTCG was a gift from Stephen Ekker (Addgene plasmid # 48614 ; http://n2t.net/addgene:48614 ; RRID:Addgene_48614)
