[The description below was written by a language model from this plasmid's Addgene catalogue record and pLannotate feature annotations shown in this document.]
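Description:
pFUSB4_TTCG is a small (about 2.9 kb) bacterial intermediate plasmid for modular TALEN assembly. It is built on the pFUS_B4 array vector and carries a pre-assembled block of four synthetic TAL effector repeats. The insert is recorded by its repeat-variable diresidues, NG NG HD NN, which under the standard TALE code recognise the bases T, T, C and G, as the plasmid name reflects. The depositor notes that it was made by Golden Gate cloning, the type IIS restriction enzyme method used to ligate individual repeat modules in a defined order.

The annotated features all belong to the backbone. They include a high-copy ColE1/pUC-type origin for propagation in E. coli and an aadA (SmR) gene giving the spectinomycin resistance used for selection. This gene lies downstream of a class 1 integron Pc promoter fragment and a remnant of a gentamicin resistance gene. Short lacZα and lacI fragments remain, probably left over from a lacZ screening cassette that the repeat array replaced, although the record does not say this. The rrnB T1 and T2 terminators are also present. The TAL repeat array itself is not annotated and presumably lies in the unannotated region.

Although the plasmid is catalogued under mammalian expression and TALEN, no eukaryotic promoter, nuclease domain or other expression element is annotated. It is therefore best understood as a library component rather than an expression construct. The associated publication describes a simplified 15-RVD GoldyTALEN design for in vivo genome engineering. That context suggests ready-made multi-repeat blocks like this one are combined with other repeat arrays in a final TALEN backbone, reducing the number of assembly steps.
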