Features (pLannotate 1.2.2; 8 found; start..end, strand, type, name):
      3..39      -  CDS            lacZα (fragment): LacZα fragment of β-galactosidase; lacZ fragment
    596..619     +  promoter       Pc promoter (fragment): intI1 (promoter lies within the coding sequence); class 1 integron promoter
    795..851     +  CDS            GmR (fragment): gentamycin acetyltransferase; aacC1; confers resistance to gentamycin
    858..1649    +  CDS            SmR: aminoglycoside adenylyltransferase (Murphy, 1985); aadA; confers resistance to spectinomycin and streptomycin
   1742..2330    +  rep_origin     ori: high-copy-number ColE1/pMB1/pBR322/pUC origin of replication
   2513..2605    +  CDS            lacI (fragment): lac repressor; lacI; The lac repressor binds to the lac operator to inhibit transcription in E. coli. This inhibition can be relieved by adding lactose or isopropyl-β-D-thiogalactopyranoside (IPTG).
   2660..2687    -  terminator     rrnB T2 terminator: transcription terminator T2 from the E. coli rrnB gene
   2819..2862    +  terminator     rrnB T1 terminator: Escherichia coli rrnB; transcription terminator T1 from the E. coli rrnB gene
>Addgene plasmid #48614 | pFUSB4_TTCG | depositor full sequence | sequence record 70314 | Full Sequence
ATGTTTTCCCAGTCACGACGTTGTAAAACGACGGCCAGTCTTAAGCGTCTCATGGCCTGACCCCGGACCA
AGTGGTGGCCTATCGCCAGCAACGGTGGCGGCAAGCAAGCGCTCGAAACGGTGCAGCGGCTGTTGCCGGT
GCTGTGCCAGGACCATGGCCTGACCCCGGACCAAGTGGTGGCTATCGCCAGCAACGGTGGCGGCAAGCAA
GCGCTCGAAACGGTGCAGCGGCTGTTGCCGGTGCTGTGCCAGGACCATGGCCTGACTCCGGACCAAGTGG
TGGCTATCGCCAGCCACGATGGCGGCAAGCAAGCGCTCGAAACGGTGCAGCGGCTGTTGCCGGTGCTGTG
CCAGGACCATGGCCTGACCCCGGACCAAGTGGTGGCTATCGCCAGCAACAATGGCGGCAAGCAAGCGCTC
GAAACGGTGCAGCGGCTGTTGCCGGTGCTGTGCCAGGACCATGGCCTGACCCCGGACCAAGTGGTGGCTA
TCGAGACGTCTAGACCAGCCAGGACAGAAATGCCTCGACTTCGCTGCTACCCAAGGTTGCCGGGTGACGC
ACACCGTGGAAACGGATGAAGGCACGAACCCAGTGGACATAAGCCTGTTCGGTTCGTAAGCTGTAATGCA
AGTAGCGTATGCGCTCACGCAACTGGTCCAGAACCTTGACCGAACGCAGCGGTGGTAACGGCGCAGTGGC
GGTTTTCATGGCTTGTTATGACTGTTTTTTTGGGGTACAGTCTATGCCTCGGGCATCCAAGCAGCAAGCG
CGTTACGCCGTGGGTCGATGTTTGATGTTATGGAGCAGCAACGATGTTACGCAGCAGGGCAGTCGCCCTA
AAACAAAGTTAAACATTATGAGGGAAGCGGTGATCGCCGAAGTATCGACTCAACTATCAGAGGTAGTTGG
CGTCATCGAGCGCCATCTCGAACCGACGTTGCTGGCCGTACATTTGTACGGCTCCGCAGTGGATGGCGGC
CTGAAGCCACACAGTGATATTGATTTGCTGGTTACGGTGACCGTAAGGCTTGATGAAACAACGCGGCGAG
CTTTGATCAACGACCTTTTGGAAACTTCGGCTTCCCCTGGAGAGAGCGAGATTCTCCGCGCTGTAGAAGT
CACCATTGTTGTGCACGACGACATCATTCCGTGGCGTTATCCAGCTAAGCGCGAACTGCAATTTGGAGAA
TGGCAGCGCAATGACATTCTTGCAGGTATCTTCGAGCCAGCCACGATCGACATTGATCTGGCTATCTTGC
TGACAAAAGCAAGAGAACATAGCGTTGCCTTGGTAGGTCCAGCGGCGGAGGAACTCTTTGATCCGGTTCC
TGAACAGGATCTATTTGAGGCGCTAAATGAAACCTTAACGCTATGGAACTCGCCGCCCGACTGGGCTGGC
GATGAGCGAAATGTAGTGCTTACGTTGTCCCGCATTTGGTACAGCGCAGTAACCGGCAAAATCGCGCCGA
AGGATGTCGCTGCCGACTGGGCAATGGAGCGCCTGCCGGCCCAGTATCAGCCCGTCATACTTGAAGCTAG
ACAGGCTTATCTTGGACAAGAAGAAGATCGCTTGGCCTCGCGCGCAGATCAGTTGGAAGAATTTGTCCAC
TACGTGAAAGGCGAGATCACCAAGGTAGTCGGCAAATAACCCTCGAGCCACCCATGACCAAAATCCCTTA
ACGTGAGTTACGCGTCGTTCCACTGAGCGTCAGACCCCGTAGAAAAGATCAAAGGATCTTCTTGAGATCC
TTTTTTTCTGCGCGTAATCTGCTGCTTGCAAACAAAAAAACCACCGCTACCAGCGGTGGTTTGTTTGCCG
GATCAAGAGCTACCAACTCTTTTTCCGAAGGTAACTGGCTTCAGCAGAGCGCAGATACCAAATACTGTCC
TTCTAGTGTAGCCGTAGTTAGGCCACCACTTCAAGAACTCTGTAGCACCGCCTACATACCTCGCTCTGCT
AATCCTGTTACCAGTGGCTGCTGCCAGTGGCGATAAGTCGTGTCTTACCGGGTTGGACTCAAGACGATAG
TTACCGGATAAGGCGCAGCGGTCGGGCTGAACGGGGGGTTCGTGCACACAGCCCAGCTTGGAGCGAACGA
CCTACACCGAACTGAGATACCTACAGCGTGAGCATTGAGAAAGCGCCACGCTTCCCGAAGGGAGAAAGGC
GGACAGGTATCCGGTAAGCGGCAGGGTCGGAACAGGAGAGCGCACGAGGGAGCTTCCAGGGGGAAACGCC
TGGTATCTTTATAGTCCTGTCGGGTTTCGCCACCTCTGACTTGAGCGTCGATTTTTGTGATGCTCGTCAG
GGGGGCGGAGCCTATGGAAAAACGCCAGCAACGCGGCCTTTTTACGGTTCCTGGCCTTTTGCTGGCCTTT
TGCTCACATGTTCTTTCCTGCGTTATCCCCTGATTCTGTGGATAACCGTATTACCGCCTTTGAGTGAGCT
GATACCGCTCGCCGCAGCCGAACGACCGAGCGCAGCGAGTCAGTGAGCGAGGAAGCGGAAGAGCGCCCAA
TACGCAAACCGCCTCTCCCCGCGCGTTGGCCGATTCATTAATGCAGCTGGCACGACAGGTTTCCCGACTG
GAAAGCGGGCAGTGAGCGCAACGCAATTAATACGCGTACCGCTAGCCAGGAAGAGTTTGTAGAAACGCAA
AAAGGCCATCCGTCAGGATGGCCTTCTGCTTAGTTTGATGCCTGGCAGTTTATGGCGGGCGTCCTGCCCG
CCACCCTCCGGGCCGTTGCTTCACAACGTTCAAATCCGCTCCCGGCGGATTTGTCCTACTCAGGAGAGCG
TTCACCGACAAACAACAGATAAAACGAAAGGCCCAGTCTTCCGACTGAGCCTTTCGTTTTATTTGATGCC
TGGCAGTTCCCTACTCTCGCGTTAACGCTAGCATGG
