>Addgene plasmid #48614 | pFUSB4_TTCG | addgene partial sequence | sequence record 71400 | pCR8_F1 5'-ttgatgcctggcagttccct-3'
TTGTAAAACGACGGCCAGTCTTAAGCGTCTCATGGCCTGACCCCGGACCAAGTGGTGGCTATCGCCAGCA
ACGGTGGCGGCAAGCAAGCGCTCGAAACGGTGCAGCGGCTGTTGCCGGTGCTGTGCCAGGACCATGGCCT
GACCCCGGACCAAGTGGTGGCTATCGCCAGCAACGGTGGCGGCAAGCAAGCGCTCGAAACGGTGCAGCGG
CTGTTGCCGGTGCTGTGCCAGGACCATGGCCTGACTCCGGACCAAGTGGTGGCTATCGCCAGCCACGATG
GCGGCAAGCAAGCGCTCGAAACGGTGCAGCGGCTGTTGCCGGTGCTGTGCCAGGACCATGGCCTGACCCC
GGACCAAGTGGTGGCTATCGCCAGCAACAATGGCGGCAAGCAAGCGCTCGAAACGGTGCAGCGGCTGTTG
CCGGTGCTGTGCCAGGACCATGGCCTGACCCCGGACCAAGTGGTGGCTATCGAGACGTCTAGACCAGCCA
GGACAGAAATGCCTCGACTTCGCTGCTACCCAAGGTTGCCGGGTGACGCACACCGTGGAAACGGATGAAG
GCACGAACCCAGTGGACATAAGCCTGTTCGGTTCGTAAGCTGTAATGCAAGTAGCGTATGCGCTCACGCA
ACTGGTCCAGAACCTTGACCGAACGCAGCGGTGGTAACGGCGCAGTGGCGGTTTTCATGGCTTGTTATGA
CTGTTTTTTTGGGGTACAGTCTATGCCTCGGGCATCCAAGCAGCAAGCGCGTTACGCCGTGGGTCGATGT
TTGATGTTATGGAGCAGCAACGATGTTACGCAGCAGGGCAGTCGCCCTAAAACAAAGTTAAACATTATGA
